>Addgene plasmid #14596 | pCMV Ub Lex VP16 (F442A) HA (P#1711) | addgene partial sequence | sequence record 21185 | 14596 with CMV-F
CGGGGNTTTAGCGAGCTCTCTGGCTACTAGAGAACCCACTGCTTACTGGCTTATCGAAATTAATACGACT
CACTATAGGGAGACNCAAGCTTATGCAGATCTTTGTGAANACCTTGACCGGTNANACCATAACATTGNAN
GTTGAATCTTCCTGATANCNTCNACAACGTNCANTCGAAANTTCNNNACNNNGAAGGTATCCCATCCAGA
TCAACNAAGATTGATCTTTGNCGGTANNCANCTANAATACNGTNNAACGCTGTCTGATTACNNCATTCNG
AAGGAGTCCNCCTNNNNTCTTGNGCTNNNGCTNATAGGTGTCNNCGGTAAGAACNGTANGGCTANCANGA
CTGGTGGACAGNNGATGGGTAANGCCATGGCAAAAGCNTTAACGGCCANGCTACNNNANGTGTTNGATCT
CATCCGTGATCNCATCNCCCNNANTNGTNTGCCGCCNACGCGTGNGGAAATCTGNNNTNNTTTGGGGTTC
CGTTCCCCTNNCNCGNCTGAACAANNTNTGANGGCGNTGGCNCNCNAANGCNTTATTGNNATTGTTTCNG
GCGCATCACGCNNGATTCNTCTGTTGNTNNANNACGAAGANGGNTTGCCGCTGGTANGTCGTGTGNCTGC
CNGTGAACCNCTTCTGGCGCGACAGCATATTGTAGGTCANTATCANGTCNATTCTTTCCTNATTCAGGNN
NAANGGCTGATTTCCTGACTGNGCGTCAGCGGAATGTNCNTCANATNTATCGNCATTATGAAATNGTGAC
TTGCTGCCAGTNCATAATACTCAAGATGNANTTNACGGTCANGTCT
