[The description below was written by a language model from this plasmid's Addgene catalogue record.]
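Description:
pCMV Ub Lex VP16 (F442A) HA is a mammalian expression plasmid built on an Invitrogen pcDNA backbone of about 5.6 kb. It is maintained as a high-copy plasmid in E. coli under ampicillin selection. The name indicates that expression is driven by the CMV immediate-early promoter typical of pcDNA vectors, although the record lists no promoter field or feature table. No mammalian selection marker is stated either. A T7 primer site lies upstream of the insert and is used for sequencing.

The insert of about 1.07 kb sits between retained HindIII and ApaI sites and encodes a chimeric transcriptional activator. Its core is the E. coli LexA protein, which provides DNA binding and directs the fusion to reporter genes carrying LexA operator sites. Ubiquitin is fused at the N terminus. The herpes simplex virus VP16 activation domain and an HA epitope tag, for detection or immunoprecipitation, are at the C terminus. The VP16 portion carries an F442A substitution, replacing phenylalanine with alanine at a position the record notes was previously shown to affect VP16's transcriptional activity.

The associated publication concerns how VP16 and ubiquitin contribute to P-TEFb binding and to transcriptional elongation of target genes. In that context, the construct appears suited to tethering assays in transfected mammalian cells. There it could test whether a fused ubiquitin moiety affects the activity of a VP16 domain altered by the mutation, presumably alongside wild-type or non-ubiquitin versions. The record does not describe the specific reporters or the companion constructs.
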