Addgene plasmid #14596: pCMV Ub Lex VP16 (F442A) HA (P#1711)
Depositing lab: Matija Peterlin. Depositing organization: University of California, San Francisco (UCSF). Publication: VP16 and ubiquitin; binding of P-TEFb via its activation domain and ubiquitin facilitates elongation of transcription of target genes. Kurosu T, Peterlin BM. Curr Biol. 2004 Jun 22. 14(12):1112-6. 10.1016/j.cub.2004.06.020 PubMed 15203006.
Backbone
  Vector backbone: pcDNA
  Backbone manufacturer: Invitrogen
  Backbone size w/o insert (bp): 5600
  Vector type: Mammalian Expression
Growth in bacteria
  Bacterial resistance: Ampicillin, 100 μg/mL
  Growth temperature: 37°C
  Growth strain: DH5alpha
  Copy number: High Copy
Gene/Insert
  Gene/Insert name: LexA (alt name: Lex)
  Species: E. coli
  Insert size (bp): 1065
  Mutation: The VP16 sequence contains an F442A mutation. The substitution of alanine for phenylanine at position 442 has previously been shown to affect the transcriptional activity of VP16.
  Tag / fusion protein: Ubiquitin (N terminal on insert); HA (C terminal on insert); VP16 (F442A) (C terminal on insert)
  Cloning method: Restriction Enzyme; 5′ cloning site HindIII (not destroyed); 3′ cloning site ApaI (not destroyed)
  Sequencing primers: 5′ T7
Terms and licenses: Academic/Nonprofit Terms; Industry Terms: Not Available to Industry
How to cite: pCMV Ub Lex VP16 (F442A) HA (P#1711) was a gift from Matija Peterlin (Addgene plasmid # 14596 ; http://n2t.net/addgene:14596 ; RRID:Addgene_14596)
